>Addgene plasmid #53224 | pIND-CLucZ | depositor full sequence | sequence record 83326 | pIND-CLucZ sequence 14250 bps
CCGAGTAATACCGGGGGAGATTAGATCGCGATGGGAAAAATTCGGTTAAGGCCAGGGGGAAAGAAAAAAT
ATAAATTAAAACATATAGTATGGGCAAGCAGGGAGCTAGAACGATTCGCAGTTAATCCTGGCCTGTTAGA
AACATCAGAAGGCTGTAGACAAATACTGGGACAGCTACAACCATCCCTTCAGACAGGATCAGAAGAACTT
AGATCATTATATAATACAGTAGCAACCCTCTATTGTGTGCATCAAAGGATAGAGATAAAAGACACCAAGG
AAGCTTTAGACAAGATAGAGGAAGAGCAAAACAAAAGTAAGACCACCGCACAGCAAGCGGCCGGCCGCTG
ATCTTCAGACCTGGAGGAGGAGATATGAGGGACAATTGGAGAAGTGAATTATATAAATATAAAGTAGTAA
AAATTGAACCATTAGGAGTAGCACCCACCAAGGCAAAGAGAAGAGTGGTGCAGAGAGAAAAAAGAGCAGT
GGGAATAGGAGCTTTGTTCCTTGGGTTCTTGGGAGCAGCAGGAAGCACTATGGGCGCAGCGTCAATGACG
CTGACGGTACAGGCCAGACAATTATTGTCTGGTATAGTGCAGCAGCAGAACAATTTGCTGAGGGCTATTG
AGGCGCAACAGCATCTGTTGCAACTCACAGTCTGGGGCATCAAGCAGCTCCAGGCAAGAATCCTGGCTGT
GGAAAGATACCTAAAGGATCAACAGCTCCTGGGGATTTGGGGTTGCTCTGGAAAACTCATTTGCACCACT
GCTGTGCCTTGGAATGCTAGTTGGAGTAATAAATCTCTGGAACAGATTTGGAATCACACGACCTGGATGG
AGTGGGACAGAGAAATTAACAATTACACAAGCTTAATACACTCCTTAATTGAAGAATCGCAAAACCAGCA
AGAAAAGAATGAACAAGAATTATTGGAATTAGATAAATGGGCAAGTTTGTGGAATTGGTTTAACATAACA
AATTGGCTGTGGTATATAAAATTATTCATAATGATAGTAGGAGGCTTGGTAGGTTTAAGAATAGTTTTTG
CTGTACTTTCTATAGTGAATAGAGTTAGGCAGGGATATTCACCATTATCGTTTCAGACCCACCTCCCAAC
CCCGAGGGGACCCGACAGGCCCGAAGGAATAGAAGAAGAAGGTGGAGAGAGAGACAGAGACAGATCCATT
CGATTAGTGAACGGATCGGCACTGCGTGCGCCAATTCTGCAGACAAATGGCAGTATTCATCCACAATTTT
AAAAGAAAAGGGGGGATTGGGGGGTACAGTGCAGGGGAAAGAATAGTAGACATAATAGCAACAGACATAC
AAACTAAAGAATTACAAAAACAAATTACAAAAATTCAAAATTTTCGGGTTTATTACAGGGACAGCAGAGA
TCCAGTTTGGTTAGTACCGGGCCCGCTCTAGTCCGGAATCAGTCCTGCTCCTCGGCCACGAAGTGCACGC
AGTTGCCGGCCGGGTCGCGCAGGGCGAACTCCCGCCCCCACGGCTGCTCGCCGATCTCGGTCATGGCCGG
CCCGGAGGCGTCCCGGAAGTTCGTGGACACGACCTCCGACCACTCGGCGTACAGCTCGTCCAGGCCGCGC
ACCCACACCCAGGCCAGGGTGTTGTCCGGCACCACCTGGTCCTGGACCGCGCTGATGAACAGGGTCACGT
CGTCCCGGACCACACCGGCGAAGTCGTCCTCCACGAAGTCCCGGGAGAACCCGAGCCGGTCGGTCCAGAA
CTCGACCGCTCCGGCGACGTCGCGCGCGGTGAGCACCGGAACGGCACTGGTCAACTTGGCCATGGTGGCC
CTCCTATAGTGAGTCGTATTATACTATGCCGATATACTATGCCGATGATTAATTGTCAACACGTGCTGCA
GGTCCGAGGTTCTAGGCTAGCTTAAAGGAACCAATTCAGTCGACTGGATCCTTTACCACTCCCTATCAGT
GATAGAGAAAAGTGAAAGTCGAGTTTACCACTCCCTATCAGTGATAGAGAAAAGTGAAAGTCGAGTTTAC
CACTCCCTATCAGTGATAGAGAAAAGTGAAAGTCGAGTTTACCACTCCCTATCAGTGATAGAGAAAAGTG
AAAGTCGAGTTTACCACTCCCTATCAGTGATAGAGAAAAGTGAAAGTCGAGTTTACCACTCCCTATCAGT
GATAGAGAAAAGTGAAAGTCGAGTTTACCACTCCCTATCAGTGATAGAGAAAAGTGAAAGTCGAGCTCGG
TACCCGGGTCGAGGTAGGCGTGTACGGTGGGAGGCCTATATAAGCAGAGCTCGTTTAGTGAACCGTCAGA
TCGCCTGGAGACGCCATCCACGCTGTTTTGACCTCCATAGAAGACACCGGGACCGATCCAGCCTACCGGT
CAAGCTTGGTACCGAGCTCGGATCCGCCACCATGAAGACCTTAATTCTTGCCGTTGCATTAGTCTACTGC
GCCACTGTTCATTGCCAGGACTGTCCTTACGAACCTGATCCACCAAACACAGTTCCAACTTCCTGTGAAG
CTAAAGAAGGAGAATGTATTGATAGCAGCTGTGGCACCTGCACGAGAGACATACTATCAGATGGACTGTG
TGAAAATAAACCAGGAAAAACATGTTGCCGAATGTGTCAGTATGTAATTGAATGCAGAGTAGAGGCCGCA
GGATGGTTTAGAACATTCTATGGAAAGAGATTCCAGTTCCAGGAACCTGGTACATACGTGTTGGGTCAAG
GAACCAAGGGCGGCGACTGGAAGGTGTCCATCACCCTGGAGAACCTGGATGGAACCAAGGGGGCTGTGCT
GACCAAGACAAGACTGGAAGTGGCTGGAGACATCATTGACATCGCTCAAGCTACTGAGAATCCCATCACT
GTAAACGGTGGAGCTGACCCTATCATCGCCAACCCGTACACCATCGGCGAGGTCACCATCGCTGTTGTTG
AGATGCCAGGCTTCAACATCACCGTCATTGAGTTCTTCAAACTGATCGTGATCGACATCCTCGGAGGAAG
ATCTGTAAGAATCGCCCCAGACACAGCAAACAAAGGAATGATCTCTGGCCTCTGTGGAGATCTTAAAATG
ATGGAAGATACAGACTTCACTTCAGATCCAGAACAACTCGCTATTCAGCCTAAGATCAACCAGGAGTTTG
ACGGTTGTCCACTCTATGGAAATCCTGATGACGTTGCATACTGCAAAGGTCTTCTGGAGCCGTACAAGGA
CAGCTGCCGCAACCCCATCAACTTCTACTACTACACCATCTCCTGCGCCTTCGCCCGCTGTATGGGTGGA
GACGAGCGAGCCTCACACGTGCTGCTTGACTACAGGGAGACGTGCGCTGCTCCCGAAACTAGAGGAACCT
GCGTTTTGTCTGGACATACTTTCTACGATACATTTGACAAAGCAAGATACCAATTCCAGGGTCCCTGCAA
GGAGATTCTTATGGCCGCCGACTGTTTCTGGAACACTTGGGATGTGAAGGTTTCACACAGGAATGTTGAC
TCTTACACTGAAGTAGAGAAAGTACGAATCAGGAAACAATCGACTGTAGTAGAACTCATTGTTGATGGAA
AACAGATTCTGGTTGGAGGAGAAGCCGTGTCCGTCCCGTACAGCTCTCAGAACACTTCCATCTACTGGCA
AGATGGTGACATACTGACTACAGCCATCCTACCTGAAGCTCTGGTGGTCAAGTTCAACTTCAAGCAACTG
CTCGTCGTACATATTAGAGATCCATTCGATGGTAAGACTTGCGGTATTTGCGGTAACTACAACCAGGATT
TCAGTGATGATTCTTTTGATGCTGAAGGAGCCTGTGATCTGACCCCCAACCCACCGGGATGCACCGAAGA
ACAGAAACCTGAAGCTGAACGACTCTGCAATAGTCTCTTCGCCGGTCAAAGTGATCTTGATCAGAAATGT
AACGTGTGCCACAAGCCTGACCGTGTCGAACGATGCATGTACGAGTATTGCCTGAGGGGACAACAGGGTT
TCTGTGACCACGCATGGGAGTTCAAGAAAGAATGCTACATAAAGCATGGAGACACCCTAGAAGTACCAGA
TGAATGCAAATAGGCGGCCGCAAGCCTTGTTAAGTGCTCGCTTCGGCAGCACATATACTATGTTGAATGA
GGCTTCAGTACTTTACAGAATCGTTGCCTGCACATCTTGGAAACACTTGCTGGGATTACTTCTTCAGGTT
AACCCAACAGAAGGCTCGAGAAGGTATATTGCTGTTGACAGTGAGCGATCTCGCTTGGGCGAGAGTAAGT
AGTGAAGCCACAGATGTACTTACTCTCGCCCAAGCGAGAGTGCCTACTGCCTCGGAATTCAAGGGGCTAC
TTTAGGAGCAATTATCTTGTTTACTAAAACTGAATACCTTGCTATCTCTTTGATACATTTTTACAAAGCT
GAATTAAAATGGTATAAATTAAATCACTTTTTTCAATTGGAAGACTAATGCGTTTAAACACGCGGCGACG
CGTAAGATCTGGCCTCCGCGCCGGGTTTTGGCGCCTCCCGCGGGCGCCCCCCTCCTCACGGCGAGCGCTG
CCACGTCAGACGAAGGGCGCAGCGAGCGTCCTGATCCTTCCGCCCGGACGCTCAGGACAGCGGCCCGCTG
CTCATAAGACTCGGCCTTAGAACCCCAGTATCAGCAGAAGGACATTTTAGGACGGGACTTGGGTGACTCT
AGGGCACTGGTTTTCTTTCCAGAGAGCGGAACAGGCGAGGAAAAGTAGTCCCTTCTCGGCGATTCTGCGG
AGGGATCTCCGTGGGGCGGTGAACGCCGATGATTATATAAGGACGCGCCGGGTGTGGCACAGCTAGTTCC
GTCGCAGCCGGGATTTGGGTCGCGGTTCTTGTTTGTGGATCGCTGTGATCGTCACTTGGTGAGTAGCGGG
CTGCTGGGCTGGCCGGGGCTTTCGTGGCCGCCGGGCCGCTCGGTGGGACGGAAGCGTGTGGAGAGACCGC
CAAGGGCTGTAGTCTGGGTCCGCGAGCAAGGTTGCCCTGAACTGGGGGTTGGGGGGAGCGCAGCAAAATG
GCGGCTGTTCCCGAGTCTTGAATGGAAGACGCTTGTGAGGCGGGCTGTGAGGTCGTTGAAACAAGGTGGG
GGGCATGGTGGGCGGCAAGAACCCAAGGTCTTGAGGCCTTCGCTAATGCGGGAAAGCTCTTATTCGGGTG
AGATGGGCTGGGGCACCATCTGGGGACCCTGACGTGAAGTTTGTCACTGACTGGAGAACTCGGTTTGTCG
TCTGTTGCGGGGGCGGCAGTTATGGCGGTGCCGTTGGGCAGTGCACCCGTACCTTTGGGAGCGCGCGCCC
TCGTCGTGTCGTGACGTCACCCGTTCTGTTGGCTTATAATGCAGGGTGGGGCCACCTGCCGGTAGGTGTG
CGGTAGGCTTTTCTCCGTCGCAGGACGCAGGGTTCGGGCCTAGGGTAGGCTCTCCTGAATCGACAGGCGC
CGGACCTCTGGTGAGGGGAGGGATAAGTGAGGCGTCAGTTTCTTTGGTCGGTTTTATGTACCTATCTTCT
TAAGTAGCTGAAGCTCCGGTTTTGAACTATGCGCTCGGGGTTGGCGAGTGTGTTTTGTGAAGTTTTTTAG
GCACCTTTTGAAATGTAATCATTTGGGTCAATATGTAATTTTCAGTGTTAGACTAGTAAATTGTCCGCTA
AATTCTGGCCGTTTTTGGCTTTTTTGTTAGACGGATCCATAACTTCGTATAATGTATGCTATACGAAGTT
ATGCCACCATGTCTAGACTGGACAAGAGCAAAGTCATAAACGGAGCTCTGGAATTACTCAATGGTGTCGG
TATCGAAGGCCTGACGACAAGGAAACTCGCTCAAAAGCTGGGAGTTGAGCAGCCTACCCTGTACTGGCAC
GTGAAGAACAAGCGGGCCCTGCTCGATGCCCTGCCAATCGAGATGCTGGACAGGCATCATACCCACTTCT
GCCCCCTGGAAGGCGAGTCATGGCAAGACTTTCTGCGGAACAACGCCAAGTCATACCGCTGTGCTCTCCT
CTCACATCGCGACGGGGCTAAAGTGCATCTCGGCACCCGCCCAACAGAGAAACAGTACGAAACCCTGGAA
AATCAGCTCGCGTTCCTGTGTCAGCAAGGCTTCTCCCTGGAGAACGCACTGTACGCTCTGTCCGCCGTGG
GCCACTTTACACTGGGCTGCGTATTGGAGGAACAGGAGCATCAAGTAGCAAAAGAGGAAAGAGAGACACC
TACCACCGATTCTATGCCCCCACTTCTGAGACAAGCAATTGAGCTGTTCGACCGGCAGGGAGCCGAACCT
GCCTTCCTTTTCGGCCTGGAACTAATCATATGTGGCCTGGAGAAACAGCTAAAGTGCGAAAGCGGCGGGC
CGACCGACGCCCTTGACGATTTTGACTTAGACATGCTCCCAGCCGATGCCCTTGACGACTTTGACCTTGA
TATGCTGCCTGCTGACGCTCTTGACGATTTTGACCTTGACATGCTCCCCGGGTAAATAACTTCGTATAGC
ATACATTATACGAAGTTATGGCGCGCCAATTCCGCCCCTCTCCCTCCCCCCCCCCTAACGTTACTGGCCG
AAGCCGCTTGGAATAAGGCCGGTGTGCGTTTGTCTATATGTTATTTTCCACCATATTGCCGTCTTTTGGC
AATGTGAGGGCCCGGAAACCTGGCCCTGTCTTCTTGACGAGCATTCCTAGGGGTCTTTCCCCTCTCGCCA
AAGGAATGCAAGGTCTGTTGAATGTCGTGAAGGAAGCAGTTCCTCTGGAAGCTTCTTGAAGACAAACAAC
GTCTGTAGCGACCCTTTGCAGGCAGCGGAACCCCCCACCTGGCGACAGGTGCCTCTGCGGCCAAAAGCCA
CGTGTATAAGATACACCTGCAAAGGCGGCACAACCCCAGTGCCACGTTGTGAGTTGGATAGTTGTGGAAA
GAGTCAAATGGCTCTCCTCAAGCGTATTCAACAAGGGGCTGAAGGATGCCCAGAAGGTACCCCATTGTAT
GGGATCTGATCTGGGGCCTCGGTGCACATGCTTTACATGTGTTTAGTCGAGGTTAAAAAAACGTCTAGGC
CCCCCGAACCACGGGGACGTGGTTTTCCTTTGAAAAACACGATAATACCATGGCCACCGAGTACAAGCCC
ACGGTGCGCCTCGCCACCCGCGACGACGTCCCCCGGGCCGTACGCACCCTCGCCGCCGCGTTCGCCGACT
ACCCCGCCACGCGCCACACCGTCGACCCGGACCGCCACATCGAGCGGGTCACCGAGCTGCAAGAACTCTT
CCTCACGCGCGTCGGGCTCGACATCGGCAAGGTGTGGGTCGCGGACGACGGCGCCGCGGTGGCGGTCTGG
ACCACGCCGGAGAGCGTCGAAGCGGGGGCGGTGTTCGCCGAGATCGGCTCGCGCATGGCCGAGTTGAGCG
GTTCCCGGCTGGCCGCGCAGCAACAGATGGAAGGCCTCCTGGCGCCGCACCGGCCCAAGGAGCCCGCGTG
GTTCCTGGCCACCGTCGGCGTCTCGCCCGACCACCAGGGCAAGGGTCTGGGCAGCGCCGTCGTGCTCCCC
GGAGTGGAGGCGGCCGAGCGCGCTGGGGTGCCCGCCTTCCTGGAGACCTCCGCGCCCCGCAACCTCCCCT
TCTACGAGCGGCTCGGCTTCACCGTCACCGCCGACGTCGAGGTGCCCGAAGGACCGCGCACCTGGTGCAT
GACCCGCAAGCCCGGTGCCTGATTAATTAAGCGCGTCTGGAACAATCAACCTCTGGATTACAAAATTTGT
GAAAGATTGACTGGTATTCTTAACTATGTTGCTCCTTTTACGCTATGTGGATACGCTGCTTTAATGCCTT
TGTATCATGCTATTGCTTCCCGTATGGCTTTCATTTTCTCCTCCTTGTATAAATCCTGGTTGCTGTCTCT
TTATGAGGAGTTGTGGCCCGTTGTCAGGCAACGTGGCGTGGTGTGCACTGTGTTTGCTGACGCAACCCCC
ACTGGTTGGGGCATTGCCACCACCTGTCAGCTCCTTTCCGGGACTTTCGCTTTCCCCCTCCCTATTGCCA
CGGCGGAACTCATCGCCGCCTGCCTTGCCCGCTGCTGGACAGGGGCTCGGCTGTTGGGCACTGACAATTC
CGTGGTGTTGTCGGGGAAGCTGACGTCCTTTCCATGGCTGCTCGCCTGTGTTGCCACCTGGATTCTGCGC
GGGACGTCCTTCTGCTACGTCCCTTCGGCCCTCAATCCAGCGGACCTTCCTTCCCGCGGCCTGCTGCCGG
CTCTGCGGCCTCTTCCGCGTCTTCGCCTTCGCCCTCAGACGAGTCGGATCTCCCTTTGGGCCGCCTCCCC
GCCTGGAATTAATTCTGCAGTCGAGACCTAGAAAAACATGGAGCAATCACAAGTAGCAATACAGCAGCTA
CCAATGCTGATTGTGCCTGGCTAGAAGCACAAGAGGAGGAGGAGGTGGGTTTTCCAGTCACACCTCAGGT
ACCTTTAAGACCAATGACTTACAAGGCAGCTGTAGATCTTAGCCACTTTTTAAAAGAAAAGAGGGGACTG
GAAGGGCTAATTCACTCCCAACGAAGACAAGATCTGCTTTTTGCTTGTACTGGGTCTCTCTGGTTAGACC
AGATCTGAGCCTGGGAGCTCTCTGGCTAACTAGGGAACCCACTGCTTAAGCCTCAATAAAGCTTGCCTTG
AGTGCTTCAAGTAGTGTGTGCCCGTCTGTTGTGTGACTCTGGTAACTAGAGATCCCTCAGACCCTTTTAG
TCAGTGTGGAAAATCTCTAGCAGTAGTAGTTCATGTCATCTTATTATTCAGTATTTATAACTTGCAAAGA
AATGAATATCAGAGAGTGAGAGGCCTTGACATTGTTTAAACCCGCTGATCAGCCTCGACTGTGCCTTCTA
GTTGCCAGCCATCTGTTGTTTGCCCCTCCCCCGTGCCTTCCTTGACCCTGGAAGGTGCCACTCCCACTGT
CCTTTCCTAATAAAATGAGGAAATTGCATCGCATTGTCTGAGTAGGTGTCATTCTATTCTGGGGGGTGGG
GTGGGGCAGGACAGCAAGGGGGAGGATTGGGAAGACAATAGCAGGCATGCTGGGGATGCGGTGGGCTCTA
TGGCTTCTGAGGCGGAAAGAACCAGCTGGGGCTCTAGGGGGTATCCCC
[124 nt withheld, positions 9149-9272]
C
[91 nt withheld, positions 9274-9364]
A
[49 nt withheld, positions 9366-9414]
CCTTTGACGTTGGAGTCCACGTTCTTT
[37 nt withheld, positions 9442-9478]
ACCCTATCTCGGTCTATTCTTTTGATTTATAAGGGATTTTGCCGATTTCGGCCTATTGGTTAAAAAATGA
GCTGATTTAACAAAAATTTAACGCGAATTAATTCTGTGGAATGTGTGTCAGTTAGGGTGTGGAAAGTCCC
CAGGCTCCCCAGCAGGCAGAAGTATGCAAAGCATGCATCTCAATTAGTCAGCAACCAGGTGTGGAAAGTC
CCCAGGCTCCCCAGCAGGCAGAAGTATGCAAAGCATGCATCTCAATTAGTCAGCAACCATAGTCCCGCCC
CTAACTCCGCCCATCCCGCCCCTAACTCCGCCCAGTTCCGCCCATTCTCCGCCCCATGGCTGACTAATTT
TTTTTATTTATGCAGAGGCCGAGGCCGCCTCTGCCTCTGAGCTATTCCAGAAGTAGTGAGGAGGCTTTTT
TGGAGGCCTAGGCTTTTGCAAAAAGCTCCCGGGAGCTTGTATATCCATTTTCGGATCTGATCAGCACGTG
ATGAAAAAGCCTGAACTCACCGCGACGTGACCGCAAGGAATCGGTCAATACACTACATGGCGTGATTTCA
TATGCGCGATTGCTGATCCCCATGTGTATCACTGGCAAACTGTGATGGACGACACCGTCAGTGCGTCCGT
CGCGCAGGCTCTCGATGAGCTGATGCTTTGGGCCGAGGACTGCCCCGAAGTCCGGCACCTCGTGCACGCG
GATTTCGGCTCCAACAATGTCCTGACGGACAATGGCCGCATAACAGCGGTCATTGACTGGAGCGAGGCGA
TGTTCGGGGATTCCCAATACGAGGTCGCCAACATCTTCTTCTGGAGGCCGTGGTTGGCTTGTATGGAGCA
GCAGACGCGCTACTTCGAGCGGAGGCATCCGGAGCTTGCAGGATCGCCGCGGCTCCGGGCGTATATGCTC
CGCATTGGTCTTGACCAACTCTATCAGAGCTTGGTTGACGGCAATTTCGATGATGCAGCTTGGGCGCAGG
GTCGATGCGACGCAATCGTCCGATCCGGAGCCGGGACTGTCGGGCGTACACAAATCGCCCGCAGAAGCGC
GGCCGTCTGGACCGATGGCTGTGTAGAAGTACTCGCCGATAGTGGAAACCGACGCCCCAGCACTCGTCCG
AGGGCAAAGGAATAGCACGTGCTACGAGATTTCGATTCCACCGCCGCCTTCTATGAAAGGTTGGGCTTCG
GAATCGTTTTCCGGGACGCCGGCTGGATGATCCTCCAGCGCGGGGATCTCATGCTGGAGTTCTTCGCCCA
CCCCAACTTGTTTATTGCAGCTTATAATGGTTACAAATAAAGCAATAGCATCACAAATTTCACAAATAAA
GCATTTTTTTCACTGCATTCTAGTTGTGGTTTGTCCAAACTCATCAATGTATCTTATCATGTCTGTATAC
CGTCGACCTCTAGCTAGAGCTTGGCGTAATCATGGTCATAGCTGTTTCCTGTGTGAAATTGTTATCCGCT
CACAATTCCACACAACATACGAGCCGGAAGCATAAAGTGTAAAGCCTGGGGTGCCTAATGAGTGAGCTAA
CTCACATTAATTGCGTTGCGCTCACTGCCCGCTTTCCAGTCGGGAAACCTGTCGTGCCAGCTGCATTAAT
GAATCGGCCAACGCGCGGGGAGAGGCGGTTTGCGTATTGGGCGCTCTTCCGCTTCCTCGCTCACTGACTC
GCTGCGCTCGGTCGTTCGGCTGCGGCGAGCGGTATCAGCTCACTCAAAGGCGGTAATACGGTTATCCACA
GAATCAGGGGATAACGCAGGAAAGAACATGTGAGCAAAAGGCCAGCAAAAGGCCAGGAACCGTAAAAAGG
CCGCGTTGCTGGCGTTTTTCCATAGGCTCCGCCCCCCTGACGAGCATCACAAAAATCGACGCTCAAGTCA
GAGGTGGCGAAACCCGACAGGACTATAAAGATACCAGGCGTTTCCCCCTGGAAGCTCCCTCGTGCGCTCT
CCTGTTCCGACCCTGCCGCTTACCGGATACCTGTCCGCCTTTCTCCCTTCGGGAAGCGTGGCGCTTTCTC
ATAGCTCACGCTGTAGGTATCTCAGTTCGGTGTAGGTCGTTCGCTCCAAGCTGGGCTGTGTGCACGAACC
CCCCGTTCAGCCCGACCGCTGCGCCTTATCCGGTAACTATCGTCTTGAGTCCAACCCGGTAAGACACGAC
TTATCGCCACTGGCAGCAGCCACTGGTAACAGGATTAGCAGAGCGAGGTATGTAGGCGGTGCTACAGAGT
TCTTGAAGTGGTGGCCTAACTACGGCTACACTAGAAGAACAGTATTTGGTATCTGCGCTCTGCTGAAGCC
AGTTACCTTCGGAAAAAGAGTTGGTAGCTCTTGATCCGGCAAACAAACCACCGCTGGTAGCGGTGGTTTT
TTTGTTTGCAAGCAGCAGATTACGCGCAGAAAAAAAGGATCTCAAGAAGATCCTTTGATCTTTTCTACGG
GGTCTGACGCTCAGTGGAACGAAAACTCACGTTAAGGGATTTTGGTCATGAGATTATCAAAAAGGATCTT
CACCTAGATCCTTTTAAATTAAAAATGAAGTTTTAAATCAATCTAAAGTATATATGAGTAAACTTGGTCT
GACAGTTACCAATGCTTAATCAGTGAGGCACCTATCTCAGCGATCTGTCTATTTCGTTCATCCATAGTTG
CCTGACTCCCCGTCGTGTAGATAACTACGATACGGGAGGGCTTACCATCTGGCCCCAGTGCTGCAATGAT
ACCGCGAGACCCACGCTCACCGGCTCCAGATTTATCAGCAATAAACCAGCCAGCCGGAAGGGCCGAGCGC
AGAAGTGGTCCTGCAACTTTATCCGCCTCCATCCAGTCTATTAATTGTTGCCGGGAAGCTAGAGTAAGTA
GTTCGCCAGTTAATAGTTTGCGCAACGTTGTTGCCATTGCTACAGGCATCGTGGTGTCACGCTCGTCGTT
TGGTATGGCTTCATTCAGCTCCGGTTCCCAACGATCAAGGCGAGTTACATGATCCCCCATGTTGTGCAAA
AAAGCGGTTAGCTCCTTCGGTCCTCCGATCGTTGTCAGAAGTAAGTTGGCCGCAGTGTTATCACTCATGG
TTATGGCAGCACTGCATAATTCTCTTACTGTCATGCCATCCGTAAGATGCTTTTCTGTGACTGGTGAGTA
CTCAACCAAGTCATTCTGAGAATAGTGTATGCGGCGACCGAGTTGCTCTTGCCCGGCGTCCATACGGGAT
AATACCGCGCCACATAGCAGAACTTTAAAAGTGCTCATCATTGGAAAACGTTCTTCGGGGCGAAAACTCT
CAAGGATCTTACCGCTGTTGAGATCCAGTTCGATGTAACCCACTCGTGCACCCAACTGATCTTCAGCATC
TTTTACTTTCACCAGCGTTTCTGGGTGAGCAAAAACAGGAAGGCAAAATGCCGCAAAAAAGGGAATAAGG
GCGACACGGAAATGTTGAATACTCATACTCTTCCTTTTTCAATATTATTGAAGCATTTATCAGGGTTATT
GTCTCATGAGCGGATACATATTTGAATGTATTTAGAAAAATAAACAAATAGGGGTTCCGCGCACATTTCC
CCGAAAAGTGCCACCTGACGTCGACGGATCGGGAGATCAACTTGTTTATTGCAGCTTATAATGGTTACAA
ATAAAGCAATAGCATCACAAATTTCACAAATAAAGCATTTTTTTCACTGCATTCTAGTTGTGGTTTGTCC
AAACTCATCAATGTATCTTATCATGTCTGGATCAACTGGATAACTCAAGCTAACCAAAATCATCCCAAAC
TTCCCACCCCATACCCTATTACCACTGCCAATTACCTGTGGTTTCATTTACTCTAAACCTGTGATTCCTC
TGAATTATTTTCATTTTAAAGAAATTGTATTTGTTAAATATGTACTACAAACTTAGTAGTTGGAAGGGCT
AATTCACTCCCAAAGAAGACAAGATATCCTTGATCTGTGGATCTACCACACACAAGGCTACTTCCCTGAT
TAGCAGAACTACACACCAGGGCCAGGGGTCAGATATCCACTGACCTTTGGATGGTGCTACAAGCTAGTAC
CAGTTGAGCCAGATAAGGTAGAAGAGGCCAATAAAGGAGAGAACACCAGCTTGTTACACCCTGTGAGCCT
GCATGGGATGGATGACCCGGAGAGAGAAGTGTTAGAGTGGAGGTTTGACAGCCGCCTAGCATTTCATCAC
GTGGCCCGAGAGCTGCATCCGGAGTACTTCAAGAACTGCTGATATCGAGCTTGCTACAAGGGACTTTCCG
CTGGGGACTTTCCAGGGAGGCGTGGCCTGGGCGGGACTGGGGAGTGGCGAGCCCTCAGATCCTGCATATA
AGCAGCTGCTTTTTGCCTGTACTGGGTCTCTCTGGTTAGACCAGATCTGAGCCTGGGAGCTCTCTGGCTA
ACTAGGGAACCCACTGCTTAAGCCTCAATAAAGCTTGCCTTGAGTGCTTCAAGTAGTGTGTGCCCGTCTG
TTGTGTGACTCTGGTAACTAGAGATCCCTCAGACCCTTTTAGTCAGTGTGGAAAATCTCTAGCAGTGCCG
CCCGAACAGGGACTTGAAAGCGAAAGGGAAACCAGAGGAGCTCTCTCGACGCAGGACTCGGCTTGCTGAA
GCGCGCACGGCAAGAGGCGAAGGGCGGCGACTGGTGAGTACGCCAAAAATTTTGACTAGCGGAAGGCTAG
AAGGAAGAAGATGGTGCCAGAGCGTCAGTATTAAGCGGGGGAAAATTAGATCGCGAAGGGAAAAAATTCG
GTTAAGGCCAGG
Features (pLannotate 1.2.2; 40 found; start..end, strand, type, name):
     49..132     +  ncRNA          HIV GSL3: Accession: RF00376 - HIV gag stem loop 3 (GSL3)
    497..730     +  misc_feature   RRE: The Rev response element (RRE) of HIV-1 allows for Rev-dependent mRNA export from the nucleus to the cytoplasm.
   1107..1207    +  CDS            Rev (fragment): human immunodeficiency virus 1 (HIV-1) Rev protein; rev; enhances nuclear export of unspliced and incompletely spliced viral mRNAs
   1257..1374    +  misc_feature   cPPT/CTS: central polypurine tract and central termination sequence of HIV-1
   1439..1813    -  CDS            BleoR: antibiotic-binding protein; Sh ble from Streptoalloteichus hindustanus; confers resistance to bleomycin, phleomycin, and Zeocin™
   1833..1880    -  promoter       EM7 promoter: synthetic bacterial promoter&nbsp
   1950..2220    +  protein_bind   tetracycline response element: contains seven copies of the tetracycline operator tetO tetracycline repressor TetR
   2231..2248    +  misc_feature   MCS (fragment): pUC18/19 multiple cloning site
   2253..2291    +  promoter       minimal CMV promoter: human cytomegalovirus (CMV) immediate early promoter
   2412..4073    +  CDS            CLuc: secreted Cypridina luciferase contains 30 codon substitutions for efficient translation in mammalian cells
   4123..4216    +  ncRNA          5' miR-30a: sequence upstream of the 71-nt precursor of the human miR-30a microRNA (Zeng et al., 2002) miRNA
   4328..4440    +  ncRNA          3' miR-30a: sequence downstream of the 71-nt precursor of the human miR-30a microRNA (Zeng et al., 2002) miRNA
   4491..5702    +  promoter       UbC promoter: human ubiquitin C promoter
   5709..5742    -  protein_bind   loxP: Cre-mediated recombination occurs in the 8-bp core sequence (GCATACAT). Cre recombinase
   5749..6446    +  CDS            rtTA3 (fragment): reverse tetracycline transactivator 3 activates expression from Tet-responsive promoters in the presence of doxycycline
   6376..6486    +  CDS            VP48: 3 tandem repeats of the minimal activation domain of herpes simplex virus VP16 (Cheng et al., 2013)
   6496..6529    +  protein_bind   loxP: Cre-mediated recombination occurs in the 8-bp core sequence (GCATACAT). Cre recombinase
   6545..7117    +  misc_feature   IRES: internal ribosome entry site (IRES) of the encephalomyocarditis virus (EMCV)
   7126..7722    +  CDS            PuroR: puromycin N-acetyltransferase; pac from Streptomyces alboniger; confers resistance to puromycin
   7744..8332    +  misc_feature   WPRE: woodchuck hepatitis virus posttranscriptional regulatory element
   8349..8537    +  CDS            nef (fragment): NEF_HV1Z2 - Experimental evidence at protein level: Swiss-Prot protein existence level 1. Extracellular Nef protein targets CD4(+) T-lymphocytes for apoptosis by interacting with CXCR4 surface receptors. From Human immunodeficiency virus type 1 group M subtype D (isolate Z2/CDC-Z34) (HIV-1).
   8539..8772    +  LTR            3' LTR (ΔU3): self-inactivating 3' long terminal repeat (LTR) from HIV-1
   8879..9103    +  polyA_signal   bGH poly(A) signal: bovine growth hormone polyadenylation signal
   9107..9128    +  promoter       SV40 promoter (fragment): SV40 enhancer and early promoter
   9149..9577    +  rep_origin     f1 ori (sequence partly withheld): f1 bacteriophage origin of replication; arrow indicates direction of (+) strand synthesis
   9591..9920    +  promoter       SV40 promoter: SV40 enhancer and early promoter
   9997..10613   +  CDS            HygR (fragment): aminoglycoside phosphotransferase from E. coli confers resistance to hygromycin
  10623..10748   +  CDS            ble (fragment): BLE_KLEPN - Experimental evidence at protein level: Swiss-Prot protein existence level 1. Binding protein with a strong affinity to the bleomycin family of antibiotics. Binds to CL990; an antimitotic-antibiotic compound. From Klebsiella pneumoniae.
  10743..10864   +  polyA_signal   SV40 poly(A) signal: SV40 polyadenylation signal
  10935..10957   -  protein_bind   lac operator (fragment): The lac repressor binds to the lac operator to inhibit transcription in E. coli. This inhibition can be relieved by adding lactose or isopropyl-β-D-thiogalactopyranoside (IPTG). lac repressor encoded by lacI
  10961..10991   -  promoter       lac promoter: promoter for the E. coli lac operon
  11006..11027   -  protein_bind   CAP binding site: CAP binding activates transcription in the presence of cAMP. E. coli catabolite activator protein
  11040..11132   -  CDS            lacI (fragment): lac repressor; lacI; The lac repressor binds to the lac operator to inhibit transcription in E. coli. This inhibition can be relieved by adding lactose or isopropyl-β-D-thiogalactopyranoside (IPTG).
  11315..11903   -  rep_origin     ori: high-copy-number ColE1/pMB1/pBR322/pUC origin of replication
  12074..12934   -  CDS            AmpR: β-lactamase; bla; confers resistance to ampicillin, carbenicillin, and related antibiotics
  12935..13039   -  promoter       AmpR promoter: bla
  13087..13221   +  polyA_signal   SV40 poly(A) signal: SV40 polyadenylation signal
  13388..13717   +  CDS            nef (fragment): NEF_HV1BR - Experimental evidence at protein level: Swiss-Prot protein existence level 1. Extracellular Nef protein targets CD4(+) T-lymphocytes for apoptosis by interacting with CXCR4 surface receptors (PubMed:14990729). From Human immunodeficiency virus type 1 group M subtype B (isolate BRU/LAI) (HIV-1).
  13765..14022   +  LTR            5' LTR (truncated): truncated 5' long terminal repeat (LTR) from HIV-1
  14069..14173   +  misc_feature   HIV-1 Ψ (fragment): packaging signal of human immunodeficiency virus type 1
