[The description below was written by a language model from this plasmid's Addgene catalogue record and pLannotate feature annotations shown in this document.]
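Description:
pIND-CLucZ is a 14.25 kb HIV-1-based lentiviral vector for mammalian cells, built on the pINDUCER10-PheS backbone, that provides doxycycline-inducible co-expression of a secreted luciferase and a microRNA-embedded shRNA. In bacteria it replicates from a high-copy ColE1/pUC-type origin under ampicillin selection. An f1 origin is also annotated, and an EM7-driven bleomycin/Zeocin resistance gene sits in reverse orientation just upstream of the inducible cassette, which may explain the "Z" in the name, although the record does not say so. The viral region includes a truncated 5' LTR, Ψ packaging signal, RRE, cPPT/CTS, WPRE and a self-inactivating ΔU3 3' LTR, so the integrated provirus relies on its internal promoters. Fragments of SV40-driven hygromycin and ble markers are annotated in the backbone outside the LTRs, but they appear incomplete.

The payload has two transcription units. A tetracycline response element (seven tetO copies) fused to a minimal CMV promoter drives mammalian codon-optimised Cypridina noctiluca luciferase (CLuc), cloned between AgeI and NotI. It is followed on the same transcript by miR-30a 5' and 3' flanking sequences that frame an shRNAmir. In this plasmid the hairpin is a synthetic non-silencing control, inserted between XhoI and EcoRI sites that allow exchange for an shRNA of interest. Downstream, the constitutive human UbC promoter expresses the reverse transactivator rtTA3, which is flanked by loxP sites annotated in opposite orientations, and an EMCV IRES links it to puromycin N-acetyltransferase for selecting transduced cells. Doxycycline therefore activates rtTA3 and switches on both the knockdown hairpin and CLuc, so secreted luciferase activity reports on cells expressing the shRNA. The associated publication used such secreted luciferases to monitor clonal tumour evolution in vivo.
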