Addgene plasmid #53224: pIND-CLucZ
Purpose: Inducible expression of Cypridina luciferase and shRNAmir of interest
Depositing lab: Thorsten Stiewe. Depositing organization: Philipps-Universitaet Marburg. Publication: Monitoring the dynamics of clonal tumour evolution in vivo using secreted luciferases. Charles JP, Fuchs J, Hefter M, Vischedyk JB, Kleint M, Vogiatzi F, Schafer JA, Nist A, Timofeev O, Wanzel M, Stiewe T. Nat Commun. 2014 Jun 3;5:3981. doi: 10.1038/ncomms4981. PubMed 24889111.
Backbone
  Vector backbone: pINDUCER10-PheS
  Backbone manufacturer: Stephen Elledge
  Total vector size (bp): 14250
  Vector type: Mammalian Expression, Lentiviral
  Selectable markers: Puromycin
Growth in bacteria
  Bacterial resistance: Ampicillin, 100 μg/mL
  Growth temperature: 37°C
  Growth strain: Stbl3
  Copy number: Unknown
Gene/Insert 1
  Gene/Insert name: Cypridina luciferase (alt name: CLuc)
  Species: Cypridina noctiluca
  Insert size (bp): 1700
  Cloning method: Restriction Enzyme; 5′ cloning site AgeI (not destroyed); 3′ cloning site NotI (not destroyed)
  Sequencing primers: 5′ GAAGTTGGAACTGTGTTTGGTGG
Gene/Insert 2
  Gene/Insert name: non-silencing shRNA (alt name: nsh)
  Species: Synthetic
  Insert size (bp): 110
  Cloning method: Restriction Enzyme; 5′ cloning site XhoI (not destroyed); 3′ cloning site EcoRI (not destroyed)
  Sequencing primers: 5′ ATCAAAGAGATAGCAAGGTATTCAGTT
Resource information
  A portion of this plasmid was derived from a plasmid made by: Cypridina Luciferase (CLuc) was taken from the pCLuc-Basic 2 Vector (N0317S) from New England Biolabs.
Terms and licenses: Academic/Nonprofit Terms; Industry Terms: Not Available to Industry
How to cite: pIND-CLucZ was a gift from Thorsten Stiewe (Addgene plasmid # 53224 ; http://n2t.net/addgene:53224 ; RRID:Addgene_53224)
