>Addgene plasmid #53224 | pIND-CLucZ | addgene partial sequence | sequence record 89463 | hUBCpro-R 5'-CTAAGGCCGAGTCTTATGAGCAG-3'
AGGATCAGGACGCTCGCTGCGCCCTTCGTCTGACGTGGCAGCGCTCGCCGTGAGGAGGGGGGCGCCCGCG
GGAGGCGCCAAAACCCGGCGCGGAGGCCAGATCTTACGCGTCGCCGCGTGTTTAAACGCATTAGTCTTCC
AATTGAAAAAAGTGATTTAATTTATACCATTTTAATTCAGCTTTGTAAAAATGTATCAAAGAGATAGCAA
GGTATTCAGTTTTAGTAAACAAGATAATTGCTCCTAAAGTAGCCCCTTGAATTCCGAGGCAGTAGGCACT
CTCGCTTGGGCGAGAGTAAGTACATCTGTGGCTTCACTACTTACTCTCGCCCAAGCGAGATCGCTCACTG
TCAAC
