>Addgene plasmid #53224 | pIND-CLucZ | addgene partial sequence | sequence record 89464 | hUBCpro-F 5'-TGAAGCTCCGGTTTTGAACT-3'
GTGTTTTGTGAAGTTTTTTAGGCACCTTTTGAAATGTAATCATTTGGGTCAATATGTAATTTTCAGTGTT
AGACTAGTAAATTGTCCGCTAAATTCTGGCCGTTTTTGGCTTTTTTGTTAGACGGATCCATAACTTCGTA
TAATGTATGCTATACGAAGTTATGCCACCATGTCTAGACTGGACAAGAGCAAAGTCATAAACGGAGCTCT
GGAATTACTCAATGGTGTCGGTATCGAAGGCCTGACGACAAGGAAACTCGCTCAAAAGCTGGGAGTTGAG
CAGCCTACCCTGTACTGGCACGTGAAGAACAAGCGGGCCCTGCTCGATGCCCTGCCAATCGAGATGCTGG
ACAGGCATCATACCCACTTCTGCCCCCTGGAAGGCGAGTCATGGCAAGACTTTCTGCGGAACAACGCCAA
GTCATACCGCTGTGCTCTCCTCTCACATCGCGACGGGGCTAAAGTGCATCTCGGCACCCGCCCAACAGAG
AAACAGTACGAAACCCTGGAAAATCAGCTCGCGTTCCTGTGTCAGCAAGGCTTCTCCCTGGAGAACGCAC
TGTACGCTCTGTCCGCCGTGGGCCACTTTACACTGGGCTGCGTATTGGAGGAACAGGAGCATCAAGTAGC
AAAAGAGGAAAGAGAGACACCTACCACCGATTCTATGCCCCCACTTCTGAGACAAGCAATTGAGCTGTTC
GACCGGCAGGGAGCCGAACCTGCCTTCCTTTTCGGCCTGGAACTAATCATATGTGGCCTGGAGAAACAGC
TAAAGTGCGAAAGCGGCGGGCCGACCGACGCCCTTGACGA
