>Addgene plasmid #53224 | pIND-CLucZ | addgene partial sequence | sequence record 89465 | IRES-F 5'-TGGCTCTCCTCAAGCGTATT-3'
GTACCCCATTGTATGGGATCTGATCTGGGGCCTCGGTGCACATGCTTTACATGTGTTTAGTCGAGGTTAA
AAAAACGTCTAGGCCCCCCGAACCACGGGGACGTGGTTTTCCTTTGAAAAACACGATAATACCATGGCCA
CCGAGTACAAGCCCACGGTGCGCCTCGCCACCCGCGACGACGTCCCCCGGGCCGTACGCACCCTCGCCGC
CGCGTTCGCCGACTACCCCGCCACGCGCCACACCGTCGACCCGGACCGCCACATCGAGCGGGTCACCGAG
CTGCAAGAACTCTTCCTCACGCGCGTCGGGCTCGACATCGGCAAGGTGTGGGTCGCGGACGACGGCGCCG
CGGTGGCGGTCTGGACCACGCCGGAGAGCGTCGAAGCGGGGGCGGTGTTCGCCGAGATCGGCTCGCGCAT
GGCCGAGTTGAGCGGTTCCCGGCTGGCCGCGCAGCAACAGATGGAAGGCCTCCTGGCGCCGCACCGGCCC
AAGGAGCCCGCGTGGTTCCTGGCCACCGTCGGCGTCTCGCCCGACCACCAGGGCAAGGGTCTGGGCAGCG
CCGTCGTGCTCCCCGGAGTGGAGGCGGCCGAGCGCGCTGGGGTGCCCGCCTTCCTGGAGACCTCCGCGCC
CCGCAACCTCCCCTTCTACGAGCGGCTCGGCTTCACCGTCACCGCCGACGTCGAGGTGCCCGAAGGACCG
CGCACCTGGTGCATGACCCGCAAGCCCGGTGCCTGATTAATTAAGCGCGTCTGG
