>Addgene plasmid #53224 | pIND-CLucZ | addgene partial sequence | sequence record 90613 | TRE-F 5'-AAGTGAAAGTCGAGCTCGGTA-3'
ATGAAGACCTTAATTCTTGCCGTTGCATTAGTCTACTGCGCCACTGTTCATTGCCAGGACTGTCCTTACG
AACCTGATCCACCAAACACAGTTCCAACTTCCTGTGAAGCTAAAGAAGGAGAATGTATTGATAGCAGCTG
TGGCACCTGCACGAGAGACATACTATCAGATGGACTGTGTGAAAATAAACCAGGAAAAACATGTTGCCGA
ATGTGTCAGTATGTAATTGAATGCAGAGTAGAGGCCGCAGGATGGTTTAGAACATTCTATGGAAAGAGAT
TCCAGTTCCAGGAACCTGGTACATACGTGTTGGGTCAAGGAACCAAGGGCGGCGACTGGAAGGTGTCCAT
CACCCTGGAGAACCTGGATGGAACCAAGGGGGCTGTGCTGACCAAGACAAGACTGGAAGTGGCTGGAGAC
ATCATTGACATCGCTCAAGCTACTGAGAATCCCATCACTGTAAACGGTGGAGCTGACCCTATCATCGCCA
ACCCGTACACCATCGGCGAGGTCACCATCGCTGTTGTTGAGATGCCAGGCTTCAACATCACCGTCATTGA
GTTCTTCAA
